>Addgene plasmid #12942 | DCT.VV.Orf254 | addgene partial sequence | sequence record 19326 | T7 5'-TAATACGACTCACTATAGGG-3'
GAGCTCGGATCCGTACCCTTCACCGAATTCCAGCTGACCACCATGGGTATCAAAAACTTAAAATCGTTAC
TGCTGGAAAATAAATCACTGACGATATTAGATGATAATTTATACAAAGTATACAATGGAATATTTGTGGA
TACAATGAGTATTTATATAGCCGTCGCCAATTGTGTCAGAAACTTAGAAGAGTTAACTACGGTATTCATA
AAATACGTAAACGGATGGGTAAAAAAGGGAGGGCATGTAACCCTTTTTATCGATAGAGGAAGTATAAAAA
TTAAACAAGACGTTAGAGACAAGAGACGTAAATATTCTAAATTAACCAAGGACAGAAAAATGCTAGAATT
AGAAAAGTGTACATCCGAAATACAAAATGTTACCGGATTTATGGAAGAAGAAATAAAGGCAGAAATGCAA
TTAAAAATCGATAAACTCACATTTCAAATATATTTATCTGATTCTGATAACATAAAAACATCATTGAATG
AGATACTAACACATTTCAACAATAATGAGAATGTTACATTATTTTATTGTGATGAACGAGACGCAGAATT
CGTTATGTGTCTCGAGGCTAAAACACATTTCTCTACCACAGGAGAATGGCCGTTGATAATAAGTACCGAT
CAGGATACTATGCTATTTGCATCTGCTGATAATCATCCTAAGATGATAAAAAACTTAACTCAACTGTTTA
AATATGTTCCATCTGCAGAGGATAACTATTTAGCAAAATTAACGGCGTTAGTGAATGGATGTGATTTCTT
TCCTGGACTCTATGGGGCATCTATAACACCCAACAACTTAAACAAAATACAATTGTTTAGTGATTTTACA
ATCGATAATATAGTCACTAGTTTGG
