[The description below was written by a language model from this plasmid's Addgene catalogue record.]
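Description:
DCT.VV.Orf254 is a mammalian expression plasmid built on the commercial pcDNA 3.1D V5-His-TOPO backbone (about 5.5 kb without insert) and carrying a single vaccinia virus open reading frame. The insert, about 1.3 kb, is designated VV.Orf254 within its library and is also recorded as VV_WR_082, which points to the annotation of the Western Reserve strain. It is flanked by intact BamHI sites on both sides and can be sequenced from the upstream T7 primer site. The plasmid is maintained at high copy number in E. coli under ampicillin selection. A neomycin resistance marker allows G418 selection of transfected mammalian cells.

The record includes no feature table and does not name the promoter. Vectors of the pcDNA3.1 family generally drive the insert from the CMV immediate-early promoter, and this backbone offers C-terminal V5 and polyhistidine tags. Whether this ORF is actually in frame with those tags is not stated.

The plasmid belongs to a library of individually cloned vaccinia ORFs made for screening, associated with work to identify poxvirus CD8+ T cell determinants relevant to smallpox vaccine design and characterization. Expressing one viral ORF at a time in mammalian cells suits this kind of antigen mapping. The depositors caution that the clones were made for screening purposes, so the sequence may differ from the canonical GenBank version. They also note that the plasmid and insert names apply only within this library. Correspondence to the Copenhagen and WR strain ORF names is given in the library's supplementary data, which also holds sequencing notes. The product encoded by this ORF is not described in the record.
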