Addgene plasmid #12942: DCT.VV.Orf254
Purpose: This plasmid was designed for screening purposes and may contain discrepancies relative to the current canonical GenBank version of the gene.
Depositing lab: Jack Bennink & Jon Yewdell. Depositing organization: National Institute of Allergy and Infectious Diseases (NIAID). Publication: Identification of poxvirus CD8+ T cell determinants to enable rational design and characterization of smallpox vaccines. Tscharke DC, Karupiah G, Zhou J, Palmore T, Irvine KR, Haeryfar SM, Williams S, Sidney J, Sette A, Bennink JR, Yewdell JW. J Exp Med. 2005 January 3; 201(1): 95–104. 10.1084/jem.20041912 PubMed 15623576.
Backbone
  Vector backbone: pcDNA 3.1D V5-His-TOPO
  Backbone manufacturer: Invitrogen
  Backbone size w/o insert (bp): 5514
  Vector type: Mammalian Expression
  Selectable markers: Neomycin (select with G418)
Growth in bacteria
  Bacterial resistance: Ampicillin, 100 μg/mL
  Growth temperature: 37°C
  Growth strain: DH5alpha
  Copy number: High Copy
Gene/Insert
  Gene/Insert name: VV.Orf254 (alt name: VV_WR_082)
  Species: Vaccinia Virus
  Insert size (bp): 1305
  Cloning method: Restriction Enzyme; 5′ cloning site BamHI (not destroyed); 3′ cloning site BamHI (not destroyed)
  Sequencing primers: 5′ Universal T7
Terms and licenses: Academic/Nonprofit Terms; Industry Terms: Not Available to Industry
Depositor comments: Please see the Vaccinia kit page ( https://www.addgene.org/vvorf/ ) for more information. The kit page contains the supplemental VVOrfData spreadsheet, which includes important information about this plasmid. The plasmid and insert names provided here relate only to this library. The name of the ORF (if present) in VACV strain Copenhagen and the name of the ORF (if annotated) in VACV strain WR sequence can be found in VVOrfData spreadsheet. Please note that the amino acid sequence given for each ORF in the spreadsheet may contain some errors. Additionally, changes from the expected sequence may be present in these plasmids. Please see Addgene's quality control sequence and sequencing notes in the VVOrfData spreadsheet before ordering this plasmid.
How to cite: DCT.VV.Orf254 was a gift from Jack Bennink & Jon Yewdell (Addgene plasmid # 12942 ; http://n2t.net/addgene:12942 ; RRID:Addgene_12942)
